Addgene plasmid #142330: TFORF2576
Purpose: Lentiviral vector for overexpressing transcription factor ORFs with unique 24-bp barcodes. Barcodes facilitate identification of transcription factors in pooled screens.
Depositing lab: Feng Zhang. Depositing organization: Broad Institute. Publication: A transcription factor atlas of directed differentiation. Joung J, Ma S, Tay T, Geiger-Schuller KR, Kirchgatterer PC, Verdine VK, Guo B, Arias-Garcia MA, Allen WE, Singh A, Kuksenko O, Abudayyeh OO, Gootenberg JS, Fu Z, Macrae RK, Buenrostro JD, Regev A, Zhang F. Cell. 2023 Jan 5;186(1):209-229.e26. doi: 10.1016/j.cell.2022.11.026. PubMed 36608654.
Backbone
  Vector backbone: pLX_TRC317
  Backbone manufacturer: Broad Institute Genetic Perturbation Platform
  Backbone size w/o insert (bp): 8264
  Vector type: Mammalian Expression, Lentiviral
  Selectable markers: Puromycin
Growth in bacteria
  Bacterial resistance: Ampicillin, 100 μg/mL
  Growth temperature: 30°C
  Growth strain: NEB Stable
  Copy number: High Copy
Gene/Insert
  Gene/Insert name: HSF4
  Species: H. sapiens (human)
  Insert size (bp): 1580
  Entrez Gene: HSF4 (a.k.a. CTM, CTRCT5)
  Promoter: EF1a
  Cloning method: Unknown
  Sequencing primers: 5′ GGGTGGAGACTGAAGTTAGGCCAG; 3′ CACATAGCGTAAAAGGAGCAACATAG
Terms and licenses: Academic/Nonprofit Terms; Industry Terms: Not Available to Industry
Depositor comments: NM_001040667,ENST00000521374 . The transcription factor ORF portion of this plasmid was synthesized by Genewiz. Please test multiple small colonies in case of plasmid recombination. To make this collection available in a timely manner, a portion of this collection was not fully sequenced by Addgene. If an Addgene verified full plasmid sequence is not available, please contact us prior to placing an order to request the full sequence.
How to cite: TFORF2576 was a gift from Feng Zhang (Addgene plasmid # 142330 ; http://n2t.net/addgene:142330 ; RRID:Addgene_142330)
