[The description below was written by a language model from this plasmid's Addgene catalogue record and pLannotate feature annotations shown in this document.]
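Description:
TFORF2576 is a lentiviral mammalian expression plasmid built on the pLX_TRC317 backbone. It belongs to a barcoded transcription factor ORF collection designed for overexpression studies and pooled screens. Its insert is human HSF4 (heat shock transcription factor 4), which the feature annotation matches to the HSF4B isoform, described as a transcriptional activator. The synthesized ORF is driven by the strong constitutive EF-1α promoter and followed by a WPRE, which enhances transcript stability and expression. According to the record, each ORF in the collection carries a unique 24-bp barcode so that the transcription factor can be identified in pooled experiments. The barcode is not annotated as a separate feature. The insert region is slightly longer than the coding sequence, and a short U6 promoter-like fragment is called between the ORF and the WPRE.

The viral framework is a third-generation, self-inactivating design. An RSV promoter fused to a truncated HIV-1 5' LTR drives genomic RNA production in packaging cells. It is followed by the Ψ packaging signal with a gag fragment, the RRE for Rev-dependent nuclear export, a cPPT/CTS, and a ΔU3 3' LTR with a downstream SV40 polyadenylation signal. Upstream of the EF-1α cassette, an SV40 early promoter/origin drives puromycin N-acetyltransferase, allowing selection of transduced mammalian cells. In bacteria the plasmid is maintained through a high-copy ColE1/pUC origin and ampicillin resistance. The backbone also retains an f1 origin, lac-derived remnants and T7/T3 promoters. The depositor notes that the plasmid may recombine, a common concern with LTR-containing vectors. The sequenced record of 9,844 nt agrees with the stated backbone and insert sizes.
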