Features (pLannotate 1.2.2; 31 found; start..end, strand, type, name):
      5..231     +  promoter       RSV promoter: Rous sarcoma virus enhancer/promoter
    232..412     +  LTR            5' LTR (truncated): truncated 5' long terminal repeat (LTR) from HIV-1
    459..584     +  misc_feature   HIV-1 Ψ: packaging signal of human immunodeficiency virus type 1
    568..931     +  CDS            HIV-1 gag (fragment): gag protein from human immunodeficiency virus 1; gag
   1077..1310    +  misc_feature   RRE: The Rev response element (RRE) of HIV-1 allows for Rev-dependent mRNA export from the nucleus to the cytoplasm.
   1687..1713    +  CDS            Rev (fragment): human immunodeficiency virus 1 (HIV-1) Rev protein; rev; enhances nuclear export of unspliced and incompletely spliced viral mRNAs
   1720..1743    +  promoter       SV40 promoter (fragment): SV40 early promoter
   1744..1815    +  promoter       SV40 promoter (fragment): SV40 enhancer and early promoter
   1839..1974    +  rep_origin     SV40 ori: SV40 origin of replication
   2020..2616    +  CDS            PuroR (fragment): puromycin N-acetyltransferase; pac from Streptomyces; confers resistance to puromycin
   2665..2782    +  misc_feature   cPPT/CTS: central polypurine tract and central termination sequence of HIV-1
   2847..2913    +  CDS            small t antigen (fragment): SV40 (simian virus 40) small t antigen
   2920..4098    +  promoter       EF-1α promoter: strong constitutive promoter for human elongation factor EF-1α
   4115..5590    +  CDS            HSF4: HSF4_HUMAN - Experimental evidence at protein level: Swiss-Prot protein existence level 1. [Isoform HSF4B]: Transcriptional activator. From Homo sapiens (Human).
   5606..5659    +  promoter       U6 promoter (fragment): RNA polymerase III promoter for human U6 snRNA
   5701..6289    +  misc_feature   WPRE: woodchuck hepatitis virus posttranscriptional regulatory element
   6340..6359    +  misc_feature   cPPT/CTS (fragment): central polypurine tract and central termination sequence of HIV-1
   6361..6594    +  LTR            3' LTR (ΔU3): self-inactivating 3' long terminal repeat (LTR) from HIV-1
   6672..6793    +  polyA_signal   SV40 poly(A) signal: SV40 polyadenylation signal
   6833..6968    +  rep_origin     SV40 ori: SV40 origin of replication
   6989..7007    -  promoter       T7 promoter: promoter for bacteriophage T7 RNA polymerase
   7015..7170    +  CDS            lacZα (fragment): LacZα fragment of β-galactosidase; lacZ fragment
   7175..7603    +  rep_origin     f1 ori (sequence partly withheld): f1 bacteriophage origin of replication; arrow indicates direction of (+) strand synthesis
   7656..7760    +  promoter       AmpR promoter: bla
   7761..8621    +  CDS            AmpR: β-lactamase; bla; confers resistance to ampicillin, carbenicillin, and related antibiotics
   8792..9380    +  rep_origin     ori: high-copy-number ColE1/pMB1/pBR322/pUC origin of replication
   9563..9655    +  CDS            lacI (fragment): lac repressor; lacI; The lac repressor binds to the lac operator to inhibit transcription in E. coli. This inhibition can be relieved by adding lactose or isopropyl-β-D-thiogalactopyranoside (IPTG).
   9668..9689    +  protein_bind   CAP binding site: CAP binding activates transcription in the presence of cAMP. E. coli catabolite activator protein
   9704..9734    +  promoter       lac promoter: promoter for the E. coli lac operon
   9742..9758    +  protein_bind   lac operator: The lac repressor binds to the lac operator to inhibit transcription in E. coli. This inhibition can be relieved by adding lactose or isopropyl-β-D-thiogalactopyranoside (IPTG). lac repressor encoded by lacI
   9803..9821    +  promoter       T3 promoter: promoter for bacteriophage T3 RNA polymerase
>Addgene plasmid #142330 | TFORF2576 | addgene full sequence | sequence record 454967 | Addgene NGS Result
TTAATGTAGTCTTATGCAATACTCTTGTAGTCTTGCAACATGGTAACGATGAGTTAGCAACATGCCTTAC
AAGGAGAGAAAAAGCACCGTGCATGCCGATTGGTGGAAGTAAGGTGGTACGATCGTGCCTTATTAGGAAG
GCAACAGACGGGTCTGACATGGATTGGACGAACCACTGAATTGCCGCATTGCAGAGATATTGTATTTAAG
TGCCTAGCTCGATACATAAACGGGTCTCTCTGGTTAGACCAGATCTGAGCCTGGGAGCTCTCTGGCTAAC
TAGGGAACCCACTGCTTAAGCCTCAATAAAGCTTGCCTTGAGTGCTTCAAGTAGTGTGTGCCCGTCTGTT
GTGTGACTCTGGTAACTAGAGATCCCTCAGACCCTTTTAGTCAGTGTGGAAAATCTCTAGCAGTGGCGCC
CGAACAGGGACTTGAAAGCGAAAGGGAAACCAGAGGAGCTCTCTCGACGCAGGACTCGGCTTGCTGAAGC
GCGCACGGCAAGAGGCGAGGGGCGGCGACTGGTGAGTACGCCAAAAATTTTGACTAGCGGAGGCTAGAAG
GAGAGAGATGGGTGCGAGAGCGTCAGTATTAAGCGGGGGAGAATTAGATCGCGATGGGAAAAAATTCGGT
TAAGGCCAGGGGGAAAGAAAAAATATAAATTAAAACATATAGTATGGGCAAGCAGGGAGCTAGAACGATT
CGCAGTTAATCCTGGCCTGTTAGAAACATCAGAAGGCTGTAGACAAATACTGGGACAGCTACAACCATCC
CTTCAGACAGGATCAGAAGAACTTAGATCATTATATAATACAGTAGCAACCCTCTATTGTGTGCATCAAA
GGATAGAGATAAAAGACACCAAGGAAGCTTTAGACAAGATAGAGGAAGAGCAAAACAAAAGTAAGACCAC
CGCACAGCAAGCGGCCGCTGATCTTCAGACCTGGAGGAGGAGATATGAGGGACAATTGGAGAAGTGAATT
ATATAAATATAAAGTAGTAAAAATTGAACCATTAGGAGTAGCACCCACCAAGGCAAAGAGAAGAGTGGTG
CAGAGAGAAAAAAGAGCAGTGGGAATAGGAGCTTTGTTCCTTGGGTTCTTGGGAGCAGCAGGAAGCACTA
TGGGCGCAGCGTCAATGACGCTGACGGTACAGGCCAGACAATTATTGTCTGGTATAGTGCAGCAGCAGAA
CAATTTGCTGAGGGCTATTGAGGCGCAACAGCATCTGTTGCAACTCACAGTCTGGGGCATCAAGCAGCTC
CAGGCAAGAATCCTGGCTGTGGAAAGATACCTAAAGGATCAACAGCTCCTGGGGATTTGGGGTTGCTCTG
GAAAACTCATTTGCACCACTGCTGTGCCTTGGAATGCTAGTTGGAGTAATAAATCTCTGGAACAGATTTG
GAATCACACGACCTGGATGGAGTGGGACAGAGAAATTAACAATTACACAAGCTTAATACACTCCTTAATT
GAAGAATCGCAAAACCAGCAAGAAAAGAATGAACAAGAATTATTGGAATTAGATAAATGGGCAAGTTTGT
GGAATTGGTTTAACATAACAAATTGGCTGTGGTATATAAAATTATTCATAATGATAGTAGGAGGCTTGGT
AGGTTTAAGAATAGTTTTTGCTGTACTTTCTATAGTGAATAGAGTTAGGCAGGGATATTCACCATTATCG
TTTCAGACCCACCTCCCAACCCCGAGGGGACCCATGCATTGCATCTCAATTAGTCAGCAACCAGGTGTGG
AAAGTCCCCAGGCTCCCCAGCAGGCAGAAGTATGCAAAGCATGCGTCTCAATTAGTCAGCAACCATAGTC
CCGCCCCTAACTCCGCCCATCCCGCCCCTAACTCCGCCCAGTTCCGCCCATTCTCCGCCCCATGGCTGAC
TAATTTTTTTTATTTATGCAGAGGCCGAGGCCGCCTCGGCCTCTGAGCTATTCCAGAAGTAGTGAGGAGG
CTTTTTTGGAGGCCTAGGCTTTTGCAAAAAGCTTTCTAGAGGTACCACCGGAGCTTACCATGACCGAGTA
CAAGCCCACGGTGCGCCTCGCCACCCGCGACGACGTCCCCAGGGCCGTACGCACCCTCGCCGCCGCGTTC
GCCGACTACCCCGCCACGCGCCACACCGTCGATCCGGACCGCCACATCGAGCGGGTCACCGAGCTGCAAG
AACTCTTCCTCACGCGCGTCGGGCTCGACATCGGCAAGGTGTGGGTCGCGGACGACGGCGCCGCCGTGGC
GGTCTGGACCACGCCGGAGAGCGTCGAAGCGGGGGCGGTGTTCGCCGAGATCGGCCCGCGCATGGCCGAG
TTGAGCGGTTCCCGGCTGGCCGCGCAGCAACAGATGGAAGGCCTCCTGGCGCCGCACCGGCCCAAGGAGC
CCGCGTGGTTCCTGGCCACCGTCGGCGTCTCGCCCGACCACCAGGGCAAGGGTCTGGGCAGCGCCGTCGT
GCTCCCCGGAGTGGAGGCGGCCGAGCGCGCCGGGGTGCCCGCCTTCCTGGAGACCTCCGCGCCCCGCAAC
CTCCCCTTCTACGAGCGGCTCGGCTTCACCGTCACCGCCGACGTCGAGGTGCCCGAAGGACCGCGCACCT
GGTGCATGACCCGCAAGCCCGGTGCCAGTTAACGAATTCTAGATCTTGAGACAAATGGCAGTATTCATCC
ACAATTTTAAAAGAAAAGGGGGGATTGGGGGGTACAGTGCAGGGGAAAGAATAGTAGACATAATAGCAAC
AGACATACAAACTAAAGAATTACAAAAACAAATTACAAAAATTCAAAATTTTCGGGTTTATTACAGGGAC
AGCAGAGATCCACTTTGGCGCCGGCTCGAGGCCTGCAGGTGCAAAGATGGATAAAGTTTTAAACAGAGAG
GAATCTTTGCAGCTAATGGACCTTCTAGGTCTTGAAAGGAGTGGGAATTGGCTCCGGTGCCCGTCAGTGG
GCAGAGCGCACATCGCCCACAGTCCCCGAGAAGTTGGGGGGAGGGGTCGGCAATTGAACCGGTGCCTAGA
GAAGGTGGCGCGGGGTAAACTGGGAAAGTGATGTCGTGTACTGGCTCCGCCTTTTTCCCGAGGGTGGGGG
AGAACCGTATATAAGTGCAGTAGTCGCCGTGAACGTTCTTTTTCGCAACGGGTTTGCCGCCAGAACACAG
GTAAGTGCCGTGTGTGGTTCCCGCGGGCCTGGCCTCTTTACGGGTTATGGCCCTTGCGTGCCTTGAATTA
CTTCCACCTGGCTGCAGTACGTGATTCTTGATCCCGAGCTTCGGGTTGGAAGTGGGTGGGAGAGTTCGAG
GCCTTGCGCTTAAGGAGCCCCTTCGCCTCGTGCTTGAGTTGAGGCCTGGCCTGGGCGCTGGGGCCGCCGC
GTGCGAATCTGGTGGCACCTTCGCGCCTGTCTCGCTGCTTTCGATAAGTCTCTAGCCATTTAAAATTTTT
GATGACCTGCTGCGACGCTTTTTTTCTGGCAAGATAGTCTTGTAAATGCGGGCCAAGATCTGCACACTGG
TATTTCGGTTTTTGGGGCCGCGGGCGGCGACGGGGCCCGTGCGTCCCAGCGCACATGTTCGGCGAGGCGG
GGCCTGCGAGCGCGGCCACCGAGAATCGGACGGGGGTAGTCTCAAGCTGGCCGGCCTGCTCTGGTGCCTG
GCCTCGCGCCGCCGTGTATCGCCCCGCCCTGGGCGGCAAGGCTGGCCCGGTCGGCACCAGTTGCGTGAGC
GGAAAGATGGCCGCTTCCCGGCCCTGCTGCAGGGAGCTCAAAATGGAGGACGCGGCGCTCGGGAGAGCGG
GCGGGTGAGTCACCCACACAAAGGAAAAGGGCCTTTCCGTCCTCAGCCGTCGCTTCATGTGACTCCACGG
AGTACCGGGCGCCGTCCAGGCACCTCGATTAGTTCTCGAGCTTTTGGAGTACGTCGTCTTTAGGTTGGGG
GGAGGGGTTTTATGCGATGGAGTTTCCCCACACTGAGTGGGTGGAGACTGAAGTTAGGCCAGCTTGGCAC
TTGATGTAATTCTCCTTGGAATTTGCCCTTTTTGAGTTTGGATCTTGGTTCATTCTCAAGCCTCAGACAG
TGGTTCAAAGTTTTTTTCTTCCATTTCAGGTGTCGTGAGGCTAGCACCGCCACCATGCAGGAAGCGCCAG
CTGCGCTGCCCACGGAGCCAGGCCCCAGCCCCGTGCCTGCCTTCCTCGGCAAGCTATGGGCGCTGGTGGG
GGACCCAGGCACAGACCACCTGATCCGCTGGAGCCCGAGCGGGACCAGTTTCCTCGTAAGCGACCAGAGC
CGTTTCGCCAAGGAAGTGCTGCCCCAGTATTTCAAGCATAGCAACATGGCGAGCTTCGTGCGCCAACTCA
ACATGTACGGTTTTCGGAAGGTGGTGAGCATCGAGCAGGGCGGCCTGCTTAGGCCGGAGCGCGACCACGT
CGAGTTCCAGCACCCGAGCTTCGTGCGCGGCCGCGAGCAGCTACTGGAGCGCGTGCGGCGCAAGGTGCCC
GCGCTGCGCGGCGACGACGGCCGCTGGCGCCCGGAGGACCTGGGTCGACTACTGGGCGAGGTGCAGGCTT
TGCGGGGAGTGCAGGAGAGCACCGAGGCGCGGCTGCGGGAGCTCAGGCAGCAGAACGAGATCTTGTGGCG
GGAGGTGGTGACACTTCGGCAGAGCCACGGTCAGCAGCACCGGGTCATTGGCAAGCTGATCCAGTGTCTC
TTTGGGCCACTTCAGGCGGGGCCGAGCAATGCAGGAGGCAAGAGAAAGCTGTCCCTGATGCTGGATGAGG
GGAGCTCATGCCCAACACCTGCCAAGTTCAACACCTGCCCTCTACCTGGTGCCCTTCTGCAGGACCCCTA
CTTCATCCAGTCGCCTCTCCCAGAGACAAATTTGGGCCTTAGCCCTCACAGGGCCAGGGGCCCCATCATC
TCTGACATCCCAGAAGACTCTCCATCCCCTGAGGGGACCAGGCTTTCTCCCTCCAGTGATGGCAGGAGGG
AGAAGGGCCTGGCACTGCTCAAAGAAGAGCCGGCCAGTCCAGGGGGGGATGGCGAGGCCGGGCTGGCCCT
GGCCCCAAACGAGTGTGACTTCTGCGTGACAGCCCCCCCGCCACTGCCTGTGGCTGTGGTGCAGGCCATC
CTGGAAGGGAAAGGGAGCTTCAGCCCCGAGGGGCCCAGGAATGCCCAACAGCCTGAACCAGGGGATCCCA
GGGAGATACCTGACAGGGGGCCTCTGGGCCTGGAAAGCGGGGACAGGAGCCCAGAGAGTCTGCTGCCTCC
GATGCTGCTTCAGCCCCCTCAAGAAAGTGTGGAACCTGCAGGGCCTCTAGATGTGCTGGGCCCCAGTCTC
CAAGGGCGAGAATGGACCCTGATGGACTTGGACATGGAGCTGTCCTTGATGCAGCCCTTGGTTCCAGAGC
GGGGTGAGCCTGAGCTGGCGGTCAAGGGGTTAAATTCTCCAAGCCCAGGGAAGGACCCCACGCTCGGGGC
CCCACTCCTGCTGGATGTCCAGGCGGCCTTGGGAGGCCCAGCCCTGGGCCTGCCTGGGGCTTTAACCATT
TATAGCACTCCTGAGAGCCGGACTGCCTCCTACTTGGGCCCGGAAGCCAGTCCCTCCCCCTAGTAATGAA
CTAGTCCGTAACTTGAAAGTATTTCGATTTCTTGGCTTTATATATCTTGTGGAAAGGACGATTGGGTATT
AGAACGAGCTTAGTTACGCGTTAAGTCGACAATCAACCTCTGGATTACAAAATTTGTGAAAGATTGACTG
GTATTCTTAACTATGTTGCTCCTTTTACGCTATGTGGATACGCTGCTTTAATGCCTTTGTATCATGCTAT
TGCTTCCCGTATGGCTTTCATTTTCTCCTCCTTGTATAAATCCTGGTTGCTGTCTCTTTATGAGGAGTTG
TGGCCCGTTGTCAGGCAACGTGGCGTGGTGTGCACTGTGTTTGCTGACGCAACCCCCACTGGTTGGGGCA
TTGCCACCACCTGTCAGCTCCTTTCCGGGACTTTCGCTTTCCCCCTCCCTATTGCCACGGCGGAACTCAT
CGCCGCCTGCCTTGCCCGCTGCTGGACAGGGGCTCGGCTGTTGGGCACTGACAATTCCGTGGTGTTGTCG
GGGAAATCATCGTCCTTTCCTTGGCTGCTCGCCTGTGTTGCCACCTGGATTCTGCGCGGGACGTCCTTCT
GCTACGTCCCTTCGGCCCTCAATCCAGCGGACCTTCCTTCCCGCGGCCTGCTGCCGGCTCTGCGGCCTCT
TCCGCGTCTTCGCCTTCGCCCTCAGACGAGTCGGATCTCCCTTTGGGCCGCCTCCCCGCGTCGACTTTAA
GACCAATGACTTACAAGGCAGCTGTAGATCTTAGCCACTTTTTAAAAGAAAAGGGGGGACTGGAAGGGCT
AATTCACTCCCAACGAAGACAAGATCTGCTTTTTGCTTGTACTGGGTCTCTCTGGTTAGACCAGATCTGA
GCCTGGGAGCTCTCTGGCTAACTAGGGAACCCACTGCTTAAGCCTCAATAAAGCTTGCCTTGAGTGCTTC
AAGTAGTGTGTGCCCGTCTGTTGTGTGACTCTGGTAACTAGAGATCCCTCAGACCCTTTTAGTCAGTGTG
GAAAATCTCTAGCAGTACGTATAGTAGTTCATGTCATCTTATTATTCAGTATTTATAACTTGCAAAGAAA
TGAATATCAGAGAGTGAGAGGAACTTGTTTATTGCAGCTTATAATGGTTACAAATAAAGCAATAGCATCA
CAAATTTCACAAATAAAGCATTTTTTTCACTGCATTCTAGTTGTGGTTTGTCCAAACTCATCAATGTATC
TTATCATGTCTGGCTCTAGCTATCCCGCCCCTAACTCCGCCCATCCCGCCCCTAACTCCGCCCAGTTCCG
CCCATTCTCCGCCCCATGGCTGACTAATTTTTTTTATTTATGCAGAGGCCGAGGCCGCCTCGGCCTCTGA
GCTATTCCAGAAGTAGTGAGGAGGCTTTTTTGGAGGCCTAGGGACGTACCCAATTCGCCCTATAGTGAGT
CGTATTACGCGCGCTCACTGGCCGTCGTTTTACAACGTCGTGACTGGGAAAACCCTGGCGTTACCCAACT
TAATCGCCTTGCAGCACATCCCCCTTTCGCCAGCTGGCGTAATAGCGAAGAGGCCCGCACCGATCGCCCT
TCCCAACAGTTGCGCAGCCTGAATGGCGAATGGG
[124 nt withheld, positions 7175-7298]
C
[91 nt withheld, positions 7300-7390]
A
[49 nt withheld, positions 7392-7440]
CCTTTGACGTTGGAGTCCACGTTCTTT
[37 nt withheld, positions 7468-7504]
ACCCTATCTCGGTCTATTCTTTTGATTTATAAGGGATTTTGCCGATTTCGGCCTATTGGTTAAAAAATGA
GCTGATTTAACAAAAATTTAACGCGAATTTTAACAAAATATTAACGCTTACAATTTAGGTGGCACTTTTC
GGGGAAATGTGCGCGGAACCCCTATTTGTTTATTTTTCTAAATACATTCAAATATGTATCCGCTCATGAG
ACAATAACCCTGATAAATGCTTCAATAATATTGAAAAAGGAAGAGTATGAGTATTCAACATTTCCGTGTC
GCCCTTATTCCCTTTTTTGCGGCATTTTGCCTTCCTGTTTTTGCTCACCCAGAAACGCTGGTGAAAGTAA
AAGATGCTGAAGATCAGTTGGGTGCACGAGTGGGTTACATCGAACTGGATCTCAACAGCGGTAAGATCCT
TGAGAGTTTTCGCCCCGAAGAACGTTTTCCAATGATGAGCACTTTTAAAGTTCTGCTATGTGGCGCGGTA
TTATCCCGTATTGACGCCGGGCAAGAGCAACTCGGTCGCCGCATACACTATTCTCAGAATGACTTGGTTG
AGTACTCACCAGTCACAGAAAAGCATCTTACGGATGGCATGACAGTAAGAGAATTATGCAGTGCTGCCAT
AACCATGAGTGATAACACTGCGGCCAACTTACTTCTGACAACGATCGGAGGACCGAAGGAGCTAACCGCT
TTTTTGCACAACATGGGGGATCATGTAACTCGCCTTGATCGTTGGGAACCGGAGCTGAATGAAGCCATAC
CAAACGACGAGCGTGACACCACGATGCCTGTAGCAATGGCAACAACGTTGCGCAAACTATTAACTGGCGA
ACTACTTACTCTAGCTTCCCGGCAACAATTAATAGACTGGATGGAGGCGGATAAAGTTGCAGGACCACTT
CTGCGCTCGGCCCTTCCGGCTGGCTGGTTTATTGCTGATAAATCTGGAGCCGGTGAGCGTGGGTCTCGCG
GTATCATTGCAGCACTGGGGCCAGATGGTAAGCCCTCCCGTATCGTAGTTATCTACACGACGGGGAGTCA
GGCAACTATGGATGAACGAAATAGACAGATCGCTGAGATAGGTGCCTCACTGATTAAGCATTGGTAACTG
TCAGACCAAGTTTACTCATATATACTTTAGATTGATTTAAAACTTCATTTTTAATTTAAAAGGATCTAGG
TGAAGATCCTTTTTGATAATCTCATGACCAAAATCCCTTAACGTGAGTTTTCGTTCCACTGAGCGTCAGA
CCCCGTAGAAAAGATCAAAGGATCTTCTTGAGATCCTTTTTTTCTGCGCGTAATCTGCTGCTTGCAAACA
AAAAAACCACCGCTACCAGCGGTGGTTTGTTTGCCGGATCAAGAGCTACCAACTCTTTTTCCGAAGGTAA
CTGGCTTCAGCAGAGCGCAGATACCAAATACTGTTCTTCTAGTGTAGCCGTAGTTAGGCCACCACTTCAA
GAACTCTGTAGCACCGCCTACATACCTCGCTCTGCTAATCCTGTTACCAGTGGCTGCTGCCAGTGGCGAT
AAGTCGTGTCTTACCGGGTTGGACTCAAGACGATAGTTACCGGATAAGGCGCAGCGGTCGGGCTGAACGG
GGGGTTCGTGCACACAGCCCAGCTTGGAGCGAACGACCTACACCGAACTGAGATACCTACAGCGTGAGCT
ATGAGAAAGCGCCACGCTTCCCGAAGGGAGAAAGGCGGACAGGTATCCGGTAAGCGGCAGGGTCGGAACA
GGAGAGCGCACGAGGGAGCTTCCAGGGGGAAACGCCTGGTATCTTTATAGTCCTGTCGGGTTTCGCCACC
TCTGACTTGAGCGTCGATTTTTGTGATGCTCGTCAGGGGGGCGGAGCCTATGGAAAAACGCCAGCAACGC
GGCCTTTTTACGGTTCCTGGCCTTTTGCTGGCCTTTTGCTCACATGTTCTTTCCTGCGTTATCCCCTGAT
TCTGTGGATAACCGTATTACCGCCTTTGAGTGAGCTGATACCGCTCGCCGCAGCCGAACGACCGAGCGCA
GCGAGTCAGTGAGCGAGGAAGCGGAAGAGCGCCCAATACGCAAACCGCCTCTCCCCGCGCGTTGGCCGAT
TCATTAATGCAGCTGGCACGACAGGTTTCCCGACTGGAAAGCGGGCAGTGAGCGCAACGCAATTAATGTG
AGTTAGCTCACTCATTAGGCACCCCAGGCTTTACACTTTATGCTTCCGGCTCGTATGTTGTGTGGAATTG
TGAGCGGATAACAATTTCACACAGGAAACAGCTATGACCATGATTACGCCAAGCGCGCAATTAACCCTCA
CTAAAGGGAACAAAAGCTGGAGCTGCAAGC
