>Addgene plasmid #142330 | TFORF2576 | depositor partial sequence | sequence record 279128 | Insert
ACCGCCACCATGCAGGAAGCGCCAGCTGCGCTGCCCACGGAGCCAGGCCCCAGCCCCGTGCCTGCCTTCC
TCGGCAAGCTATGGGCGCTGGTGGGGGACCCAGGCACAGACCACCTGATCCGCTGGAGCCCGAGCGGGAC
CAGTTTCCTCGTAAGCGACCAGAGCCGTTTCGCCAAGGAAGTGCTGCCCCAGTATTTCAAGCATAGCAAC
ATGGCGAGCTTCGTGCGCCAACTCAACATGTACGGTTTTCGGAAGGTGGTGAGCATCGAGCAGGGCGGCC
TGCTTAGGCCGGAGCGCGACCACGTCGAGTTCCAGCACCCGAGCTTCGTGCGCGGCCGCGAGCAGCTACT
GGAGCGCGTGCGGCGCAAGGTGCCCGCGCTGCGCGGCGACGACGGCCGCTGGCGCCCGGAGGACCTGGGT
CGACTACTGGGCGAGGTGCAGGCTTTGCGGGGAGTGCAGGAGAGCACCGAGGCGCGGCTGCGGGAGCTCA
GGCAGCAGAACGAGATCTTGTGGCGGGAGGTGGTGACACTTCGGCAGAGCCACGGTCAGCAGCACCGGGT
CATTGGCAAGCTGATCCAGTGTCTCTTTGGGCCACTTCAGGCGGGGCCGAGCAATGCAGGAGGCAAGAGA
AAGCTGTCCCTGATGCTGGATGAGGGGAGCTCATGCCCAACACCTGCCAAGTTCAACACCTGCCCTCTAC
CTGGTGCCCTTCTGCAGGACCCCTACTTCATCCAGTCGCCTCTCCCAGAGACAAATTTGGGCCTTAGCCC
TCACAGGGCCAGGGGCCCCATCATCTCTGACATCCCAGAAGACTCTCCATCCCCTGAGGGGACCAGGCTT
TCTCCCTCCAGTGATGGCAGGAGGGAGAAGGGCCTGGCACTGCTCAAAGAAGAGCCGGCCAGTCCAGGGG
GGGATGGCGAGGCCGGGCTGGCCCTGGCCCCAAACGAGTGTGACTTCTGCGTGACAGCCCCCCCGCCACT
GCCTGTGGCTGTGGTGCAGGCCATCCTGGAAGGGAAAGGGAGCTTCAGCCCCGAGGGGCCCAGGAATGCC
CAACAGCCTGAACCAGGGGATCCCAGGGAGATACCTGACAGGGGGCCTCTGGGCCTGGAAAGCGGGGACA
GGAGCCCAGAGAGTCTGCTGCCTCCGATGCTGCTTCAGCCCCCTCAAGAAAGTGTGGAACCTGCAGGGCC
TCTAGATGTGCTGGGCCCCAGTCTCCAAGGGCGAGAATGGACCCTGATGGACTTGGACATGGAGCTGTCC
TTGATGCAGCCCTTGGTTCCAGAGCGGGGTGAGCCTGAGCTGGCGGTCAAGGGGTTAAATTCTCCAAGCC
CAGGGAAGGACCCCACGCTCGGGGCCCCACTCCTGCTGGATGTCCAGGCGGCCTTGGGAGGCCCAGCCCT
GGGCCTGCCTGGGGCTTTAACCATTTATAGCACTCCTGAGAGCCGGACTGCCTCCTACTTGGGCCCGGAA
GCCAGTCCCTCCCCCTAGTAATGAACTAGTCCGTAACTTGAAAGTATTTCGATTTCTTGGCTTTATATAT
CTTGTGGAAAGGACGATTGGGTATTAGAACGAGCTTAGTT
