>Addgene plasmid #142330 | TFORF2576 | depositor partial sequence | sequence record 279129 | Barcode
TTGGGTATTAGAACGAGCTTAGTT
